Addgene plasmid #109350: pEM705 Gs
Purpose: Wildtype Gαs
Depositing lab: Robert Lucas. Depositing organization: University of Manchester. Publication: A live cell assay of GPCR coupling allows identification of optogenetic tools for controlling Go and Gi signaling. Ballister ER, Rodgers J, Martial F, Lucas RJ. BMC Biol. 2018 Jan 16;16(1):10. doi: 10.1186/s12915-017-0475-2. PubMed 29338718.
Backbone
  Vector backbone: pEM705
  Backbone size w/o insert (bp): 6002
  Total vector size (bp): 7184
  Vector type: Mammalian Expression
  Selectable markers: Puromycin
Growth in bacteria
  Bacterial resistance: Ampicillin, 100 μg/mL
  Growth temperature: 37°C
  Growth strain: DH5alpha
  Copy number: High Copy
Gene/Insert
  Gene/Insert name: GαS (alt name: Galpha S; GNAS)
  Species: H. sapiens (human)
  Insert size (bp): 1182
  GenBank ID: NM_000516.5
  Entrez Gene: GNAS (a.k.a. AHO, AIMAH1, C20orf45, GNAS1, GPSA, GSA, GSP, NESP, PITA3, POH, SCG6, SgVI)
  Promoter: CAG
  Tag / fusion protein: None
  Cloning method: Gibson Cloning
  Sequencing primers: 5′ cttctggcgtgtgaccggcggctc; 3′ TTGGCAGAGGGAAAAAGATCTCAGTGG
Resource information
  A portion of this plasmid was derived from a plasmid made by: cDNA Resource Center (www.cdna.org)
Terms and licenses: Academic/Nonprofit Terms; Industry Terms: Not Available to Industry
How to cite: pEM705 Gs was a gift from Robert Lucas (Addgene plasmid # 109350 ; http://n2t.net/addgene:109350 ; RRID:Addgene_109350)
