[The description below was written by a language model from this plasmid's Addgene catalogue record and pLannotate feature annotations shown in this document.]
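Description:
pEM705 Gs is a mammalian expression plasmid of about 7.2 kb that carries untagged, wild-type human Gαs (GNAS, the stimulatory G protein alpha subunit) in the pEM705 backbone. It is maintained in E. coli through a high-copy ColE1/pUC-type origin and an ampicillin resistance gene (β-lactamase with its own promoter). Remnants of a lac promoter/operator region and a T3 promoter from the parental cloning vector are also annotated.

The 1,182 bp GNAS coding sequence, inserted by Gibson assembly, is driven by the CAG promoter. This is annotated as its three usual components: the CMV immediate-early enhancer, the chicken β-actin promoter and a chimeric β-actin/β-globin intron, which together give strong constitutive expression in most mammalian cells. Transcripts terminate at a rabbit β-globin polyadenylation signal, and the short "HBB fragment" annotated just upstream is most likely part of that globin 3′ region rather than a fusion partner.

The backbone also carries a puromycin N-acetyltransferase gene followed by a bGH poly(A) signal for selection in mammalian cells. No promoter is annotated directly upstream of PuroR. Instead, a lox2272 site sits immediately before it and a loxP site lies downstream of the GNAS cassette. This pairing of incompatible lox sites is consistent with Cre-mediated cassette exchange into a pre-engineered genomic landing site that would supply the promoter, although the record does not state this.

Gαs couples GPCRs to adenylyl cyclase activation and cAMP production. The associated publication describes a live-cell assay of GPCR–G protein coupling, in which this wild-type Gαs construct was presumably used, though the record does not specify its role.
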