Features (pLannotate 1.2.2; 23 found; start..end, strand, type, name):
      1..304     +  enhancer       CMV enhancer: human cytomegalovirus immediate early enhancer
    306..583     +  promoter       chicken β-actin promoter: No description available
    584..1600    +  intron         chimeric intron: chimera between introns from chicken β-actin and rabbit β-globin
   1676..2857    +  CDS            GNAS: GNAS2_HUMAN - Also known as GNAS1, GSP. Experimental evidence at protein level: Swiss-Prot protein existence level 1. Guanine nucleotide-binding proteins (G proteins) function as transducers in numerous signaling pathways controlled by G protein- coupled receptors (GPCRs) (PubMed:17110384). Signaling involves the activation of adenylyl cyclases, resulting in increased levels of the signaling molecule cAMP (PubMed:26206488, PubMed:8702665). GNAS functions downstream of several GPCRs, including beta-adrenergic receptors (PubMed:21488135). Stimulates the Ras signaling pathway via RAPGEF2 (PubMed:
   2900..2977    +  CDS            HBB (fragment): HBB_PONPY - Experimental evidence at transcript level: Swiss-Prot protein existence level 2. Involved in oxygen transport from the lung to the various peripheral tissues. From Pongo pygmaeus (Bornean orangutan).
   3048..3103    +  polyA_signal   β-globin poly(A) signal: rabbit β-globin polyadenylation signal (Gil and Proudfoot, 1987)
   3467..3500    -  protein_bind   loxP: Cre-mediated recombination occurs in the 8-bp core sequence (GCATACAT). Cre recombinase
   3513..3634    +  polyA_signal   SV40 poly(A) signal: SV40 polyadenylation signal
   3653..3671    -  promoter       T3 promoter: promoter for bacteriophage T3 RNA polymerase
   3716..3732    -  protein_bind   lac operator: The lac repressor binds to the lac operator to inhibit transcription in E. coli. This inhibition can be relieved by adding lactose or isopropyl-β-D-thiogalactopyranoside (IPTG). lac repressor encoded by lacI
   3740..3770    -  promoter       lac promoter: promoter for the E. coli lac operon
   3785..3806    -  protein_bind   CAP binding site: CAP binding activates transcription in the presence of cAMP. E. coli catabolite activator protein
   3819..3911    -  CDS            lacI (fragment): lac repressor; lacI; The lac repressor binds to the lac operator to inhibit transcription in E. coli. This inhibition can be relieved by adding lactose or isopropyl-β-D-thiogalactopyranoside (IPTG).
   4094..4682    -  rep_origin     ori: high-copy-number ColE1/pMB1/pBR322/pUC origin of replication
   4853..5713    -  CDS            AmpR: β-lactamase; bla; confers resistance to ampicillin, carbenicillin, and related antibiotics
   5714..5818    -  promoter       AmpR promoter: bla
   5891..5939    +  polyA_signal   HSV TK poly(A) signal: herpes simplex virus thymidine kinase polyadenylation signal (Cole and Stacy, 1985)
   6030..6046    -  polyA_signal   bGH poly(A) signal (fragment): bovine growth hormone polyadenylation signal
   6151..6184    -  protein_bind   lox2272: Cre-mediated recombination occurs in the 8-bp core sequence (GGATACTT). lox2272 sites are compatible with each other, but incompatible with loxP or loxN sites (Lee and Saito, 1988). Cre recombinase
   6189..6788    +  CDS            PuroR: puromycin N-acetyltransferase; pac from Streptomyces alboniger; confers resistance to puromycin
   6838..6903    +  CDS            dmpM (fragment): DMPM_STRAD - Protein inferred from homology: Swiss-Prot protein existence level 3. From Streptomyces alboniger.
   6930..7041    +  polyA_signal   bGH poly(A) signal: bovine growth hormone polyadenylation signal
   7124..7185    +  enhancer       CMV enhancer (fragment): human cytomegalovirus immediate early enhancer
>Addgene plasmid #109350 | pEM705 Gs | addgene full sequence | sequence record 262489 | Addgene NGS Result
CGTTACATAACTTACGGTAAATGGCCCGCCTGGCTGACCGCCCAACGACCCCCGCCCATTGACGTCAATA
ATGACGTATGTTCCCATAGTAACGCCAATAGGGACTTTCCATTGACGTCAATGGGTGGAGTATTTACGGT
AAACTGCCCACTTGGCAGTACATCAAGTGTATCATATGCCAAGTACGCCCCCTATTGACGTCAATGACGG
TAAATGGCCCGCCTGGCATTATGCCCAGTACATGACCTTATGGGACTTTCCTACTTGGCAGTACATCTAC
GTATTAGTCATCGCTATTACCATGGTCGAGGTGAGCCCCACGTTCTGCTTCACTCTCCCCATCTCCCCCC
CCTCCCCACCCCCAATTTTGTATTTATTTATTTTTTAATTATTTTGTGCAGCGATGGGGGCGGGGGGGGG
GGGGGGGCGCGCGCCGGGGGGGGGGGGGGGGGGGGGGGGGGGGGGGGGGGCGRGGCGGRGAGGTGCGGCG
GCAGCCAATCAGAGCGGCGCGCTCCGAAAGTTTCCTTTTATGGCGAGGCGGCGGCGGCGGCGGCCCTATA
AAAAGCGAAGCGCGCGGCGGGCGGGAGTCGCTGCGCGCTGCCTTCGCCCCGTGCCCCGCTCCGCCGCCGC
CTCGCGCCGCCCGCCCCGGCTCTGACTGACCGCGTTACTCCCACAGGTGAGCGGGCGGGACGGCCCTTCT
CCTCCGGGCTGTAATTAGCGCTTGGTTTAATGACGGCTTGTTTCTTTTCTGTGGCTGCGTGAAAGCCTTG
AGGGGCTCCGGGAGGGCCCTTTGTGCGGGGGGAGCGGCTCGGGGGGTGCGTGCGTGTGTGTGTGCGTGGG
GAGCGCCGCGTGCGGCTCCGCGCTGCCCGGCGGCTGTGAGCGCTGCGGGCGCGGCGCGGGGCTTTGTGCG
CTCCGCAGTGTGCGCGAGGGGAGCGCGGCCGGGGGCGGTGCCCCGCGGTGCGGGGGGGGCTGCGAGGGGA
ACAAAGGCTGCGTGCGGGGTGTGTGCGTGGGGGGGTGAGCAGGGGGTGTGGGCGCGTCGGTCGGGCTGCA
ACCCCCCCTGCACCCCCCTCCCCGAGTTGCTGAGCACGGCCCGGCTTCGGGTGCGGGGCTCCGTACGGGG
CGTGGCGCGGGGCTCGCCGTGCCGGGCGGGGGGTGGCGGCAGGTGGGGGTGCCGGGCGGGGCGGGGCCGC
CTCGGGCCGGGGGGGGCTCGGGGGAGGGGCGCGGCGGCCCCCGGAGCGCCGGCGGCTGTCGAGGCGCGGC
GAGCCGCAGCCATTGCCTTTTATGGTAATCGTGCGAGAGGGCGCAGGGACTTCCTTTGTCCCAAATCTGT
GCGGAGCCGAAATCTGGGAGGCGCCGCCGCACCCCCTCTAGCGGGCGCGGGGCGAAGCGGTGCGGCGCCG
GCAGGAAGGAAATGGGCGGGGAGGGCCTTCGTGCGTCGCCGCGCCGCCGTCCCCTTCTCCCTCTCCAGCC
TCGGGGCTGTCCGCGGGGGGACGGCTGCCTTCGGGGGGGACGGGGCAGGGCGGGGTTCGGCTTCTGGCGT
GTGACCGGCGGCTCTAGAGCCTCTGCTAACCATGTTCATGCCTTCTTCTTTTTCCTACAGCTCCTGGGCA
ACGTGCTGGTTATTGTGCTGTCTCATCATTTTGGCAAAGAATTGCTCGACCACCGGCGCGCCACCATGGG
CTGCCTCGGGAACAGTAAGACCGAGGACCAGCGCAACGAGGAGAAGGCGCAGCGTGAGGCCAACAAAAAG
ATCGAGAAGCAGCTGCAGAAGGACAAGCAGGTCTACCGGGCCACGCACCGCCTGCTGCTGCTGGGTGCTG
GAGAATCTGGTAAAAGCACCATTGTGAAGCAGATGAGGATCCTGCATGTTAATGGGTTTAATGGAGAGGG
CGGCGAAGAGGACCCGCAGGCTGCAAGGAGCAACAGCGATGGTGAGAAGGCAACCAAAGTGCAGGACATC
AAAAACAACCTGAAAGAGGCGATTGAAACCATTGTGGCCGCCATGAGCAACCTGGTGCCCCCCGTGGAGC
TGGCCAACCCCGAGAACCAGTTCAGAGTGGACTACATTCTGAGTGTGATGAACGTGCCTGACTTTGACTT
CCCTCCCGAATTCTATGAGCATGCCAAGGCTCTGTGGGAGGATGAAGGAGTGCGTGCCTGCTACGAACGC
TCCAACGAGTACCAGCTGATTGACTGTGCCCAGTACTTCCTGGACAAGATCGACGTGATCAAGCAGGCTG
ACTATGTGCCGAGCGATCAGGACCTGCTTCGCTGCCGTGTCCTGACTTCTGGAATCTTTGAGACCAAGTT
CCAGGTGGACAAAGTCAACTTCCACATGTTTGACGTGGGTGGCCAGCGCGATGAACGCCGCAAGTGGATC
CAGTGCTTCAACGATGTGACTGCCATCATCTTCGTGGTGGCCAGCAGCAGCTACAACATGGTCATCCGGG
AGGACAACCAGACCAACCGCCTGCAGGAGGCTCTGAACCTCTTCAAGAGCATCTGGAACAACAGATGGCT
GCGCACCATCTCTGTGATCCTGTTCCTCAACAAGCAAGATCTGCTCGCTGAGAAAGTCCTTGCTGGGAAA
TCGAAGATTGAGGACTACTTTCCAGAATTTGCTCGCTACACTACTCCTGAGGATGCTACTCCCGAGCCCG
GAGAGGACCCACGCGTGACCCGGGCCAAGTACTTCATTCGAGATGAGTTTCTGAGGATCAGCACTGCCAG
TGGAGATGGGCGTCACTACTGCTACCCTCATTTCACCTGCGCTGTGGACACTGAGAACATCCGCCGTGTG
TTCAACGACTGCCGTGACATCATTCAGCGCATGCACCTTCGTCAGTACGAGCTGCTCTGAACCGGTCTGC
AGCCTAGGCTTAAGCGCTCGAGGCGGCCGCAATTCACTCCTCAGGTGCAGGCTGCCTATCAGAAGGTGGT
GGCTGGTGTGGCCAATGCCCTGGCTCACAAATACCACTGAGATCTTTTTCCCTCTGCCAAAAATTATGGG
GACATCATGAAGCCCCTTGAGCATCTGACTTCTGGCTAATAAAGGAAATTTATTTTCATTGCAATAGTGT
GTTGGAATTTTTTGTGTCTCTCACTCGGAAGGACATATGGGAGGGCAAATCATTTAAAACATCAGAATGA
GTATTTGGTTTAGAGTTTGGCAACATATGCCCATATGCTGGCTGCCATGAACAAAGGTTGGCTATAAAGA
GGTCATCAGTATATGAAACAGCCCCCTGCTGTCCATTCCTTATTCCATAGAAAAGCCTTGACTTGAGGTT
AGATTTTTTTTATATTTTGTTTTGTGTTATTTTTTTCTTTAACATCCCTAAAATTTTCCTTACATGTTTT
ACTAGCCAGATTTTTCCTCCTCTCCTGACTACTCCCAGTCATAGCTGTCCCTCTTCTCTTATGGAGATCC
CTCGACCTGCACCGTCGAGCTAGCATATGGATCCATATAACTTCGTATAATGTATGCTATACGAAGTTAT
TACGATACCGTCAACTTGTTTATTGCAGCTTATAATGGTTACAAATAAAGCAATAGCATCACAAATTTCA
CAAATAAAGCATTTTTTTCACTGCATTCTAGTTGTGGTTTGTCCAAACTCATCAATGTATCTTAGGTACC
CAGCTTTTGTTCCCTTTAGTGAGGGTTAATTGCGCGCTTGGCGTAATCATGGTCATAGCTGTTTCCTGTG
TGAAATTGTTATCCGCTCACAATTCCACACAACATACGAGCCGGAAGCATAAAGTGTAAAGCCTGGGGTG
CCTAATGAGTGAGCTAACTCACATTAATTGCGTTGCGCTCACTGCCCGCTTTCCAGTCGGGAAACCTGTC
GTGCCAGCTGCATTAATGAATCGGCCAACGCGCGGGGAGAGGCGGTTTGCGTATTGGGCGCTCTTCCGCT
TCCTCGCTCACTGACTCGCTGCGCTCGGTCGTTCGGCTGCGGCGAGCGGTATCAGCTCACTCAAAGGCGG
TAATACGGTTATCCACAGAATCAGGGGATAACGCAGGAAAGAACATGTGAGCAAAAGGCCAGCAAAAGGC
CAGGAACCGTAAAAAGGCCGCGTTGCTGGCGTTTTTCCATAGGCTCCGCCCCCCTGACGAGCATCACAAA
AATCGACGCTCAAGTCAGAGGTGGCGAAACCCGACAGGACTATAAAGATACCAGGCGTTTCCCCCTGGAA
GCTCCCTCGTGCGCTCTCCTGTTCCGACCCTGCCGCTTACCGGATACCTGTCCGCCTTTCTCCCTTCGGG
AAGCGTGGCGCTTTCTCATAGCTCACGCTGTAGGTATCTCAGTTCGGTGTAGGTCGTTCGCTCCAAGCTG
GGCTGTGTGCACGAACCCCCCGTTCAGCCCGACCGCTGCGCCTTATCCGGTAACTATCGTCTTGAGTCCA
ACCCGGTAAGACACGACTTATCGCCACTGGCAGCAGCCACTGGTAACAGGATTAGCAGAGCGAGGTATGT
AGGCGGTGCTACAGAGTTCTTGAAGTGGTGGCCTAACTACGGCTACACTAGAAGAACAGTATTTGGTATC
TGCGCTCTGCTGAAGCCAGTTACCTTCGGAAAAAGAGTTGGTAGCTCTTGATCCGGCAAACAAACCACCG
CTGGTAGCGGTGGTTTTTTTGTTTGCAAGCAGCAGATTACGCGCAGAAAAAAAGGATCTCAAGAAGATCC
TTTGATCTTTTCTACGGGGTCTGACGCTCAGTGGAACGAAAACTCACGTTAAGGGATTTTGGTCATGAGA
TTATCAAAAAGGATCTTCACCTAGATCCTTTTAAATTAAAAATGAAGTTTTAAATCAATCTAAAGTATAT
ATGAGTAAACTTGGTCTGACAGTTACCAATGCTTAATCAGTGAGGCACCTATCTCAGCGATCTGTCTATT
TCGTTCATCCATAGTTGCCTGACTCCCCGTCGTGTAGATAACTACGATACGGGAGGGCTTACCATCTGGC
CCCAGTGCTGCAATGATACCGCGAGACCCACGCTCACCGGCTCCAGATTTATCAGCAATAAACCAGCCAG
CCGGAAGGGCCGAGCGCAGAAGTGGTCCTGCAACTTTATCCGCCTCCATCCAGTCTATTAATTGTTGCCG
GGAAGCTAGAGTAAGTAGTTCGCCAGTTAATAGTTTGCGCAACGTTGTTGCCATTGCTACAGGCATCGTG
GTGTCACGCTCGTCGTTTGGTATGGCTTCATTCAGCTCCGGTTCCCAACGATCAAGGCGAGTTACATGAT
CCCCCATGTTGTGCAAAAAAGCGGTTAGCTCCTTCGGTCCTCCGATCGTTGTCAGAAGTAAGTTGGCCGC
AGTGTTATCACTCATGGTTATGGCAGCACTGCATAATTCTCTTACTGTCATGCCATCCGTAAGATGCTTT
TCTGTGACTGGTGAGTACTCAACCAAGTCATTCTGAGAATAGTGTATGCGGCGACCGAGTTGCTCTTGCC
CGGCGTCAATACGGGATAATACCGCGCCACATAGCAGAACTTTAAAAGTGCTCATCATTGGAAAACGTTC
TTCGGGGCGAAAACTCTCAAGGATCTTACCGCTGTTGAGATCCAGTTCGATGTAACCCACTCGTGCACCC
AACTGATCTTCAGCATCTTTTACTTTCACCAGCGTTTCTGGGTGAGCAAAAACAGGAAGGCAAAATGCCG
CAAAAAAGGGAATAAGGGCGACACGGAAATGTTGAATACTCATACTCTTCCTTTTTCAATATTATTGAAG
CATTTATCAGGGTTATTGTCTCATGAGCGGATACATATTTGAATGTATTTAGAAAAATAAACAAATAGGG
GTTCCGCGCACATTTCCCCGAAAAGTGCCAAGCTTAATAAACACGGAAGGAGACAATACCGGAAGGAACC
CGCGCTATGACGGCAATAAAAAGACAGAATAAAACGCACGGGTGTTGGGTCGTTTGTTCATAAACGCGGG
GTTCGGTCCCAGGGCTGGCACTCTGTCGATACCCCACCGAGACCCCATTGGGGCCAATACGCCCGCGTTT
CTTCCTTTTCCCCACCCCACCCCCCAAGTTCGGGTGAAGGCCCAGGGCTCGCAGCCAACGTCGGGGCGGC
AGGCCCTGCCATAGCCACTGGCCCCGTGGGTTAGGGACGGGGTCCCCCATTCGAGAATAAATAACTTCGT
ATAAAGTATCCTATACGAAGTTATCACCATGACCGAGTACAAGCCCACGGTGCGCCTCGCCACCCGCGAC
GACGTCCCCCGGGCCGTACGCACCCTCGCCGCCGCGTTCGCCGACTACCCCGCCACGCGCCACACCGTCG
ACCCGGACCGCCACATCGAGCGGGTCACCGAGCTGCAAGAACTCTTCCTCACGCGCGTCGGGCTCGACAT
CGGCAAGGTGTGGGTCGCGGACGACGGCGCCGCGGTGGCGGTCTGGACCACGCCGGAGAGCGTCGAAGCG
GGGGCGGTGTTCGCCGAGATCGGCCCGCGCATGGCCGAGTTGAGCGGTTCCCGGCTGGCCGCGCAGCAAC
AGATGGAAGGCCTCCTGGCGCCGCACCGGCCCAAGGAGCCCGCGTGGTTCCTGGCCACCGTCGGCGTCTC
GCCCGACCACCAGGGCAAGGGTCTGGGCAGCGCCGTCGTGCTCCCCGGAGTGGAGGCGGCCGAGCGCGCC
GGGGTGCCCGCCTTCCTGGAGACCTCCGCGCCCCGCAACCTCCCCTTCTACGAGCGGCTCGGCTTCACCG
TCACCGCCGACGTCGAGGTGCCCGAAGGACCGCGCACCTGGTGCATGACCCGCAAGCCCGGTGCCTGACG
CCCGCCCCACGACCCGCAGCGCCCGACCGAAAGGAGCGCACGACCCCATGGCTCCGACCGAAGCCACCCG
GGGCGGCCCCGCCGACCCCGCACCCGCCCCCGAGGCCCACCGACTCTAGAGCTCGCTGATCAGCCTCGAC
TGTGCCTTCTAGTTGCCAGCCATCTGTTGTTTGCCCCTCCCCCGTGCCTTCCTTGACCCTGGAAGGTGCC
ACTCCCACTGTCCTTTCCTAATAAAATGAGGAAATTGCATCGCATTGTCTGAGTAGGTGTCATTCTATTC
TGGGGGGTGGGGTGGGGCAGGACAGCAAGGGGGAGGATTGGGAAGACAATAGCACTAGTTATTAATAGTA
ATCAATTACGGGGTCATTAGTTCATAGCCCATATATGGAGTTCCG
